Addgene plasmid #113474: pcDNA5FRT/TO-Ufd1-Strep-HA
Purpose: Expression of human Ufd1 with C-terminal strep-HA tag
Depositing lab: Hemmo Meyer. Depositing organization: Universitaet Duisburg-Essen. Publication: AP-SWATH reveals direct involvement of VCP/p97 in integrated stress response signaling through facilitating CReP/PPP1R15B degradation. Hulsmann J, Kravic B, Weith M, Gstaiger M, Aebersold RH, Collins BC, Meyer H. Mol Cell Proteomics. 2018 Mar 29. pii: RA117.000471. doi: 10.1074/mcp.RA117.000471. PubMed 29599191.
Backbone
  Vector backbone: pcDNA5-FRT-TO-cSH-GW
  Backbone manufacturer: Ruedi Aebersold
  Backbone size w/o insert (bp): 7017
  Vector type: Mammalian Expression
  Selectable markers: Hygromycin
Growth in bacteria
  Bacterial resistance: Ampicillin, 100 μg/mL
  Growth temperature: 37°C
  Growth strain: DH5alpha
  Copy number: High Copy
Gene/Insert
  Gene/Insert name: Ufd1 (alt names: UFD1L; UFD1)
  Species: H. sapiens (human)
  Mutation: wildtype without stop codon
  Entrez Gene: UFD1 (a.k.a. UFD1L)
  Promoter: CMV
  Tag / fusion protein: 2xstrep-HA (C terminal on insert)
  Cloning method: Gateway Cloning
  Sequencing primers: 5′ CMV-F; 3′ BGH-rev
Terms and licenses: Academic/Nonprofit Terms; Industry Terms: Not Available to Industry
How to cite: pcDNA5FRT/TO-Ufd1-Strep-HA was a gift from Hemmo Meyer (Addgene plasmid # 113474 ; http://n2t.net/addgene:113474 ; RRID:Addgene_113474)
