[The description below was written by a language model from this plasmid's Addgene catalogue record and pLannotate feature annotations shown in this document.]
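Description:
pcDNA5FRT/TO-Ufd1-Strep-HA is a mammalian expression plasmid built on the Gateway-adapted pcDNA5-FRT-TO-cSH-GW backbone and carrying wild-type human UFD1 (UFD1L) without its stop codon, so that the open reading frame reads through into a C-terminal 2xStrep-HA tag supplied by the vector. It is propagated in E. coli through a high-copy ColE1/pUC-type origin with ampicillin resistance (bla). Both the depositor and the repository full sequences are about 6.3 kb and give essentially the same annotation. The recorded backbone size of about 7 kb is larger than the final plasmid, probably because it includes the Gateway cassette that the insert replaces.

Expression is driven by the CMV immediate-early enhancer and promoter, followed by two short matches to tet operator sequences. This is the "TO" arrangement, in which transcription is repressed in cells expressing Tet repressor and induced by tetracycline or doxycycline. The UFD1 coding sequence is flanked by attB1 and attB2 sites left by Gateway recombination and is terminated by the bGH polyadenylation signal. The Strep-HA tag is not called out in the feature tables; it presumably lies in the unannotated stretch between attB2 and the poly(A) signal.

Downstream, an FRT site sits directly in front of a hygromycin resistance gene with an SV40 poly(A) and no complete annotated promoter. In this design, Flp-mediated integration into a genomic FRT landing site places the marker under a resident promoter, allowing hygromycin selection of isogenic, inducible stable lines. UFD1 is a cofactor of VCP/p97 together with NPLOC4, and the tagged protein is suited to Strep/HA affinity purification; the associated publication used affinity-purification mass spectrometry to study VCP/p97.
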