Features (pLannotate 1.2.2; 23 found; start..end, strand, type, name):
     28..80      -  misc_feature   bom (fragment): basis of mobility region from pBR322
    235..614     +  enhancer       CMV enhancer: human cytomegalovirus immediate early enhancer
    615..818     +  promoter       CMV promoter: human cytomegalovirus (CMV) immediate early promoter
    820..839     +  promoter       PLtetO-1 promoter (fragment): modified phage lambda PL promoter with tet operator sites (Lutz and Bujard, 1997)
    841..860     +  promoter       PLtetO-1 promoter (fragment): modified phage lambda PL promoter with tet operator sites (Lutz and Bujard, 1997)
    868..901     +  promoter       TRE3GV promoter (fragment): 3rd-generation Tet-responsive promoter that can be activated by binding of Tet-On® 3G, optimized for retroviral and lentiviral vectors
   1037..1054    +  protein_bind   attB1 (fragment): mutant version of attB; core recombination site for the Gateway® BP reaction BP Clonase™
   1060..1980    +  CDS            UFD1: UFD1_HUMAN - Also known as UFD1L. Experimental evidence at protein level: Swiss-Prot protein existence level 1. Essential component of the ubiquitin-dependent proteolytic pathway which degrades ubiquitin fusion proteins. The ternary complex containing UFD1, VCP and NPLOC4 binds ubiquitinated proteins and is necessary for the export of misfolded proteins from the ER to the cytoplasm, where they are degraded by the proteasome. The NPLOC4-UFD1- VCP complex regulates spindle disassembly at the end of mitosis and is necessary for the formation of a closed nuclear envelope. It may be involved in the
   1982..2006    -  protein_bind   attB2: mutant version of attB; recombination site for the Gateway® BP reaction BP Clonase™
   2242..2466    +  polyA_signal   bGH poly(A) signal: bovine growth hormone polyadenylation signal
   2470..2491    +  promoter       SV40 promoter (fragment): SV40 enhancer and early promoter
   2512..2745    +  rep_origin     f1 ori (fragment) (sequence partly withheld): f1 bacteriophage origin of replication; arrow indicates direction of (+) strand synthesis
   2750..2797    +  protein_bind   FRT: FLP-mediated recombination occurs in the 8-bp core sequence TCTAGAAA (Turan and Bode, 2011). FLP recombinase from the Saccharomyces cerevisiae 2μ plasmid
   2805..3827    +  CDS            HygR: aminoglycoside phosphotransferase from E. coli; aph(4)-Ia; confers resistance to hygromycin
   3837..3962    +  CDS            ble (fragment): BLE_KLEPN - Experimental evidence at protein level: Swiss-Prot protein existence level 1. Binding protein with a strong affinity to the bleomycin family of antibiotics. Binds to CL990; an antimitotic-antibiotic compound. From Klebsiella pneumoniae.
   3957..4078    +  polyA_signal   SV40 poly(A) signal: SV40 polyadenylation signal
   4151..4167    -  protein_bind   lac operator: The lac repressor binds to the lac operator to inhibit transcription in E. coli. This inhibition can be relieved by adding lactose or isopropyl-β-D-thiogalactopyranoside (IPTG). lac repressor encoded by lacI
   4175..4205    -  promoter       lac promoter: promoter for the E. coli lac operon
   4220..4241    -  protein_bind   CAP binding site: CAP binding activates transcription in the presence of cAMP. E. coli catabolite activator protein
   4254..4346    -  CDS            lacI (fragment): lac repressor; lacI; The lac repressor binds to the lac operator to inhibit transcription in E. coli. This inhibition can be relieved by adding lactose or isopropyl-β-D-thiogalactopyranoside (IPTG).
   4529..5117    -  rep_origin     ori: high-copy-number ColE1/pMB1/pBR322/pUC origin of replication
   5288..6147    -  CDS            AmpR: β-lactamase; bla; confers resistance to ampicillin, carbenicillin, and related antibiotics
   6148..6252    -  promoter       AmpR promoter: bla
>Addgene plasmid #113474 | pcDNA5FRT/TO-Ufd1-Strep-HA | depositor full sequence | sequence record 214207 | Full Sequence
GACGGATCGGGAGATCTCCCGATCCCCTATGGTGCACTCTCAGTACAATCTGCTCTGATGCCGCATAGTT
AAGCCAGTATCTGCTCCCTGCTTGTGTGTTGGAGGTCGCTGAGTAGTGCGCGAGCAAAATTTAAGCTACA
ACAAGGCAAGGCTTGACCGACAATTGCATGAAGAATCTGCTTAGGGTTAGGCGTTTTGCGCTGCTTCGCG
ATGTACGGGCCAGATATACGCGTTGACATTGATTATTGACTAGTTATTAATAGTAATCAATTACGGGGTC
ATTAGTTCATAGCCCATATATGGAGTTCCGCGTTACATAACTTACGGTAAATGGCCCGCCTGGCTGACCG
CCCAACGACCCCCGCCCATTGACGTCAATAATGACGTATGTTCCCATAGTAACGCCAATAGGGACTTTCC
ATTGACGTCAATGGGTGGAGTATTTACGGTAAACTGCCCACTTGGCAGTACATCAAGTGTATCATATGCC
AAGTACGCCCCCTATTGACGTCAATGACGGTAAATGGCCCGCCTGGCATTATGCCCAGTACATGACCTTA
TGGGACTTTCCTACTTGGCAGTACATCTACGTATTAGTCATCGCTATTACCATGGTGATGCGGTTTTGGC
AGTACATCAATGGGCGTGGATAGCGGTTTGACTCACGGGGATTTCCAAGTCTCCACCCCATTGACGTCAA
TGGGAGTTTGTTTTGGCACCAAAATCAACGGGACTTTCCAAAATGTCGTAACAACTCCGCCCCATTGACG
CAAATGGGCGGTAGGCGTGTACGGTGGGAGGTCTATATAAGCAGAGCTCTCCCTATCAGTGATAGAGATC
TCCCTATCAGTGATAGAGATCGTCGACGAGCTCGTTTAGTGAACCGTCAGATCGCCTGGAGACGCCATCC
ACGCTGTTTTGACCTCCATAGAAGACACCGGGACCGATCCAGCCTCCGGACTCTAGCGTTTAAACTTAAG
CTTGGTACCGAGCTCGGATCCACTAGTCCAGTGTGGTGGAATTCTGCAGATATCAACAAGTTTGTACAAA
AAAGTTGGCATGTTCTCTTTCAACATGTTCGACCACCCTATTCCCAGGGTCTTCCAAAACCGCTTCTCCA
CACAGTACCGCTGCTTCTCTGTGTCCATGCTAGCAGGGCCTAATGACAGGTCAGATGTGGAGAAAGGAGG
GAAGATAATTATGCCACCCTCGGCCCTGGACCAACTCAGCCGACTTAACATTACCTATCCCATGCTGTTC
AAACTGACCAATAAGAATTCGGACCGCATGACGCATTGTGGCGTGCTGGAGTTTGTGGCTGATGAGGGCA
TCTGCTACCTCCCACACTGGATGATGCAGAACTTACTCTTGGAAGAAGGCGGCCTGGTCCAGGTGGAGAG
CGTCAACCTTCAAGTGGCCACCTACTCCAAATTCCAACCTCAGAGCCCTGACTTCCTGGACATCACCAAC
CCCAAAGCCGTATTAGAAAACGCACTTAGGAACTTTGCCTGTCTGACCACCGGGGATGTGATTGCCATCA
ACTATAATGAAAAGATCTACGAACTGCGTGTGATGGAGACCAAACCCGACAAGGCAGTGTCCATCATTGA
GTGTGACATGAACGTGGACTTTGATGCTCCCCTGGGCTACAAAGAACCCGAAAGACAAGTCCAGCATGAG
GAGTCGACAGAAGGTGAAGCCGACCACAGTGGCTATGCTGGAGAGCTGGGCTTCCGCGCTTTCTCTGGAT
CTGGCAATAGACTGGATGGAAAGAAGAAAGGGGTAGAGCCCAGCCCCTCCCCAATCAAGCCTGGAGATAT
TAAAAGAGGAATTCCCAATTATGAATTTAAACTTGGTAAGATAACTTTCATCAGAAATTCACGTCCCCTT
GTCAAAAAGGTTGAAGAGGATGAAGCTGGAGGCAGATTCGTCGCTTTCTCTGGAGAAGGACAGTCATTGC
GTAAAAAGGGAAGAAAGCCCTACCCAACTTTCTTGTACAAAGTGGTTGATATCAAGGCCGCCGACATCAC
CAGCCTGTACAAGAAAGTGGGGTGGAGCCATCCCCAGTTCGAGAAGGGCGGAGGATCTGGCGGCGGAAGC
GGCGGAGGAAGCTGGTCCCACCCTCAGTTTGAGAAAGGCACCGAGCTGGGCAGCACCATGGCCAGCTACC
CCTACGACGTGCCCGACTACGCCTGATGACTCGAGTCTAGAGGGCCCGTTAAACCCGCTGATCAGCCTCG
ACTGTGCCTTCTAGTTGCCAGCCATCTGTTGTTTGCCCCTCCCCCGTGCCTTCCTTGACCCTGGAAGGTG
CCACTCCCACTGTCCTTTCCTAATAAAATGAGGAAATTGCATCGCATTGTCTGAGTAGGTGTCATTCTAT
TCTGGGGGGTGGGGTGGGGCAGGACAGCAAGGGGGAGGATTGGGAAGACAATAGCAGGCATGCTGGGGAT
GCGGTGGGCTCTATGGCTTCTGAGGCGGAAAGAACCAGCTGGGGCTCTAGGGGGTATCCCC
[124 nt withheld, positions 2512-2635]
C
[91 nt withheld, positions 2637-2727]
AGGGTGATGGTTCACGTACCTAGAAGTTCCTATTCCGAAGTTCCTATTCTCTAGAAAGTATAGGAACTTC
CTTGGCCAAAAAGCCTGAACTCACCGCGACGTCTGTCGAGAAGTTTCTGATCGAAAAGTTCGACAGCGTC
TCCGACCTGATGCAGCTCTCGGAGGGCGAAGAATCTCGTGCTTTCAGCTTCGATGTAGGAGGGCGTGGAT
ATGTCCTGCGGGTAAATAGCTGCGCCGATGGTTTCTACAAAGATCGTTATGTTTATCGGCACTTTGCATC
GGCCGCGCTCCCGATTCCGGAAGTGCTTGACATTGGGGAATTCAGCGAGAGCCTGACCTATTGCATCTCC
CGCCGTGCACAGGGTGTCACGTTGCAAGACCTGCCTGAAACCGAACTGCCCGCTGTTCTGCAGCCGGTCG
CGGAGGCCATGGATGCGATCGCTGCGGCCGATCTTAGCCAGACGAGCGGGTTCGGCCCATTCGGACCGCA
AGGAATCGGTCAATACACTACATGGCGTGATTTCATATGCGCGATTGCTGATCCCCATGTGTATCACTGG
CAAACTGTGATGGACGACACCGTCAGTGCGTCCGTCGCGCAGGCTCTCGATGAGCTGATGCTTTGGGCCG
AGGACTGCCCCGAAGTCCGGCACCTCGTGCACGCGGATTTCGGCTCCAACAATGTCCTGACGGACAATGG
CCGCATAACAGCGGTCATTGACTGGAGCGAGGCGATGTTCGGGGATTCCCAATACGAGGTCGCCAACATC
TTCTTCTGGAGGCCGTGGTTGGCTTGTATGGAGCAGCAGACGCGCTACTTCGAGCGGAGGCATCCGGAGC
TTGCAGGATCGCCGCGGCTCCGGGCGTATATGCTCCGCATTGGTCTTGACCAACTCTATCAGAGCTTGGT
TGACGGCAATTTCGATGATGCAGCTTGGGCGCAGGGTCGATGCGACGCAATCGTCCGATCCGGAGCCGGG
ACTGTCGGGCGTACACAAATCGCCCGCAGAAGCGCGGCCGTCTGGACCGATGGCTGTGTAGAAGTACTCG
CCGATAGTGGAAACCGACGCCCCAGCACTCGTCCGAGGGCAAAGGAATAGCACGTACTACGAGATTTCGA
TTCCACCGCCGCCTTCTATGAAAGGTTGGGCTTCGGAATCGTTTTCCGGGACGCCGGCTGGATGATCCTC
CAGCGCGGGGATCTCATGCTGGAGTTCTTCGCCCACCCCAACTTGTTTATTGCAGCTTATAATGGTTACA
AATAAAGCAATAGCATCACAAATTTCACAAATAAAGCATTTTTTTCACTGCATTCTAGTTGTGGTTTGTC
CAAACTCATCAATGTATCTTATCATGTCTGTATACCGTCGACCTCTAGCTAGAGCTTGGCGTAATCATGG
TCATAGCTGTTTCCTGTGTGAAATTGTTATCCGCTCACAATTCCACACAACATACGAGCCGGAAGCATAA
AGTGTAAAGCCTGGGGTGCCTAATGAGTGAGCTAACTCACATTAATTGCGTTGCGCTCACTGCCCGCTTT
CCAGTCGGGAAACCTGTCGTGCCAGCTGCATTAATGAATCGGCCAACGCGCGGGGAGAGGCGGTTTGCGT
ATTGGGCGCTCTTCCGCTTCCTCGCTCACTGACTCGCTGCGCTCGGTCGTTCGGCTGCGGCGAGCGGTAT
CAGCTCACTCAAAGGCGGTAATACGGTTATCCACAGAATCAGGGGATAACGCAGGAAAGAACATGTGAGC
AAAAGGCCAGCAAAAGGCCAGGAACCGTAAAAAGGCCGCGTTGCTGGCGTTTTTCCATAGGCTCCGCCCC
CCTGACGAGCATCACAAAAATCGACGCTCAAGTCAGAGGTGGCGAAACCCGACAGGACTATAAAGATACC
AGGCGTTTCCCCCTGGAAGCTCCCTCGTGCGCTCTCCTGTTCCGACCCTGCCGCTTACCGGATACCTGTC
CGCCTTTCTCCCTTCGGGAAGCGTGGCGCTTTCTCATAGCTCACGCTGTAGGTATCTCAGTTCGGTGTAG
GTCGTTCGCTCCAAGCTGGGCTGTGTGCACGAACCCCCCGTTCAGCCCGACCGCTGCGCCTTATCCGGTA
ACTATCGTCTTGAGTCCAACCCGGTAAGACACGACTTATCGCCACTGGCAGCAGCCACTGGTAACAGGAT
TAGCAGAGCGAGGTATGTAGGCGGTGCTACAGAGTTCTTGAAGTGGTGGCCTAACTACGGCTACACTAGA
AGAACAGTATTTGGTATCTGCGCTCTGCTGAAGCCAGTTACCTTCGGAAAAAGAGTTGGTAGCTCTTGAT
CCGGCAAACAAACCACCGCTGGTAGCGGTGGTTTTTTTGTTTGCAAGCAGCAGATTACGCGCAGAAAAAA
AGGATCTCAAGAAGATCCTTTGATCTTTTCTACGGGGTCTGACGCTCAGTGGAACGAAAACTCACGTTAA
GGGATTTTGGTCATGAGATTATCAAAAAGGATCTTCACCTAGATCCTTTTAAATTAAAAATGAAGTTTTA
AATCAATCTAAAGTATATATGAGTAAACTTGGTCTGACAGTTACCAATGCTTAATCAGTGAGGCACCTAT
CTCAGCGATCTGTCTATTTCGTTCATCCATAGTTGCCTGACTCCCCGTCGTGTAGATAACTACGATACGG
GAGGGCTTACCATCTGGCCCCAGTGCTGCAATGATACCGCGAGACCCACGCTCACCGGCTCCAGATTTAT
CAGCAATAAACCAGCCAGCCGGAAGGGCCGAGCGCAGAAGTGGTCCTGCAACTTTATCCGCCTCCATCCA
GTCTATTAATTGTTGCCGGGAAGCTAGAGTAAGTAGTTCGCCAGTTAATAGTTTGCGCAACGTTGTTGCC
ATTGCTACAGGCATCGTGGTGTCACGCTCGTCGTTTGGTATGGCTTCATTCAGCTCCGGTTCCCAACGAT
CAAGGCGAGTTACATGATCCCCCATGTTGTGCAAAAAAGCGGTTAGCTCCTTCGGTCCTCCGATCGTTGT
CAGAAGTAAGTTGGCCGCAGTGTTATCACTCATGGTTATGGCAGCACTGCATAATTCTCTTACTGTCATG
CCATCCGTAGATGCTTTTCTGTGACTGGTGAGTACTCAACCAAGTCATTCTGAGAATAGTGTATGCGGCG
ACCGAGTTGCTCTTGCCCGGCGTCAATACGGGATAATACCGCGCCACATAGCAGAACTTTAAAAGTGCTC
ATCATTGGAAAACGTTCTTCGGGGCGAAAACTCTCAAGGATCTTACCGCTGTTGAGATCCAGTTCGATGT
AACCCACTCGTGCACCCAACTGATCTTCAGCATCTTTTACTTTCACCAGCGTTTCTGGGTGAGCAAAAAC
AGGAAGGCAAAATGCCGCAAAAAAGGGAATAAGGGCGACACGGAAATGTTGAATACTCATACTCTTCCTT
TTTCAATATTATTGAAGCATTTATCAGGGTTATTGTCTCATGAGCGGATACATATTTGAATGTATTTAGA
AAAATAAACAAATAGGGGTTCCGCGCACATTTCCCCGAAAAGTGCCACCTGACGTC
