Features (pLannotate 1.2.2; 23 found; start..end, strand, type, name):
    152..531     +  enhancer       CMV enhancer: human cytomegalovirus immediate early enhancer
    532..735     +  promoter       CMV promoter: human cytomegalovirus (CMV) immediate early promoter
    737..756     +  promoter       PLtetO-1 promoter (fragment): modified phage lambda PL promoter with tet operator sites (Lutz and Bujard, 1997)
    758..777     +  promoter       PLtetO-1 promoter (fragment): modified phage lambda PL promoter with tet operator sites (Lutz and Bujard, 1997)
    785..818     +  promoter       TRE3GV promoter (fragment): 3rd-generation Tet-responsive promoter that can be activated by binding of Tet-On® 3G, optimized for retroviral and lentiviral vectors
    954..971     +  protein_bind   attB1 (fragment): mutant version of attB; core recombination site for the Gateway® BP reaction BP Clonase™
    977..1897    +  CDS            UFD1: UFD1_HUMAN - Also known as UFD1L. Experimental evidence at protein level: Swiss-Prot protein existence level 1. Essential component of the ubiquitin-dependent proteolytic pathway which degrades ubiquitin fusion proteins. The ternary complex containing UFD1, VCP and NPLOC4 binds ubiquitinated proteins and is necessary for the export of misfolded proteins from the ER to the cytoplasm, where they are degraded by the proteasome. The NPLOC4-UFD1- VCP complex regulates spindle disassembly at the end of mitosis and is necessary for the formation of a closed nuclear envelope. It may be involved in the
   1899..1923    -  protein_bind   attB2: mutant version of attB; recombination site for the Gateway® BP reaction BP Clonase™
   2160..2384    +  polyA_signal   bGH poly(A) signal: bovine growth hormone polyadenylation signal
   2388..2409    +  promoter       SV40 promoter (fragment): SV40 enhancer and early promoter
   2430..2663    +  rep_origin     f1 ori (fragment) (sequence partly withheld): f1 bacteriophage origin of replication; arrow indicates direction of (+) strand synthesis
   2668..2715    +  protein_bind   FRT: FLP-mediated recombination occurs in the 8-bp core sequence TCTAGAAA (Turan and Bode, 2011). FLP recombinase from the Saccharomyces cerevisiae 2μ plasmid
   2723..3745    +  CDS            HygR: aminoglycoside phosphotransferase from E. coli; aph(4)-Ia; confers resistance to hygromycin
   3755..3880    +  CDS            ble (fragment): BLE_KLEPN - Experimental evidence at protein level: Swiss-Prot protein existence level 1. Binding protein with a strong affinity to the bleomycin family of antibiotics. Binds to CL990; an antimitotic-antibiotic compound. From Klebsiella pneumoniae.
   3875..3996    +  polyA_signal   SV40 poly(A) signal: SV40 polyadenylation signal
   4069..4085    -  protein_bind   lac operator: The lac repressor binds to the lac operator to inhibit transcription in E. coli. This inhibition can be relieved by adding lactose or isopropyl-β-D-thiogalactopyranoside (IPTG). lac repressor encoded by lacI
   4093..4123    -  promoter       lac promoter: promoter for the E. coli lac operon
   4138..4159    -  protein_bind   CAP binding site: CAP binding activates transcription in the presence of cAMP. E. coli catabolite activator protein
   4172..4264    -  CDS            lacI (fragment): lac repressor; lacI; The lac repressor binds to the lac operator to inhibit transcription in E. coli. This inhibition can be relieved by adding lactose or isopropyl-β-D-thiogalactopyranoside (IPTG).
   4447..5035    -  rep_origin     ori: high-copy-number ColE1/pMB1/pBR322/pUC origin of replication
   5206..6066    -  CDS            AmpR: β-lactamase; bla; confers resistance to ampicillin, carbenicillin, and related antibiotics
   6067..6171    -  promoter       AmpR promoter: bla
   6230..6282    -  misc_feature   bom (fragment): basis of mobility region from pBR322
>Addgene plasmid #113474 | pcDNA5FRT/TO-Ufd1-Strep-HA | addgene full sequence | sequence record 218404 | Addgene NGS Result
CTCCCTGCTTGTGTGTTGGAGGTCGCTGAGTAGTGCGCGAGCAAAATTTAAGCTACAACAAGGCAAGGCT
TGACCGACAATTGCATGAAGAATCTGCTTAGGGTTAGGCGTTTTGCGCTGCTTCGCGATGTACGGGCCAG
ATATACGCGTTGACATTGATTATTGACTAGTTATTAATAGTAATCAATTACGGGGTCATTAGTTCATAGC
CCATATATGGAGTTCCGCGTTACATAACTTACGGTAAATGGCCCGCCTGGCTGACCGCCCAACGACCCCC
GCCCATTGACGTCAATAATGACGTATGTTCCCATAGTAACGCCAATAGGGACTTTCCATTGACGTCAATG
GGTGGAGTATTTACGGTAAACTGCCCACTTGGCAGTACATCAAGTGTATCATATGCCAAGTACGCCCCCT
ATTGACGTCAATGACGGTAAATGGCCCGCCTGGCATTATGCCCAGTACATGACCTTATGGGACTTTCCTA
CTTGGCAGTACATCTACGTATTAGTCATCGCTATTACCATGGTGATGCGGTTTTGGCAGTACATCAATGG
GCGTGGATAGCGGTTTGACTCACGGGGATTTCCAAGTCTCCACCCCATTGACGTCAATGGGAGTTTGTTT
TGGCACCAAAATCAACGGGACTTTCCAAAATGTCGTAACAACTCCGCCCCATTGACGCAAATGGGCGGTA
GGCGTGTACGGTGGGAGGTCTATATAAGCAGAGCTCTCCCTATCAGTGATAGAGATCTCCCTATCAGTGA
TAGAGATCGTCGACGAGCTCGTTTAGTGAACCGTCAGATCGCCTGGAGACGCCATCCACGCTGTTTTGAC
CTCCATAGAAGACACCGGGACCGATCCAGCCTCCGGACTCTAGCGTTTAAACTTAAGCTTGGTACCGAGC
TCGGATCCACTAGTCCAGTGTGGTGGAATTCTGCAGATATCAACAAGTTTGTACAAAAAAGTTGGCATGT
TCTCTTTCAACATGTTCGACCACCCTATTCCCAGGGTCTTCCAAAACCGCTTCTCCACACAGTACCGCTG
CTTCTCTGTGTCCATGCTAGCAGGGCCTAATGACAGGTCAGATGTGGAGAAAGGAGGGAAGATAATTATG
CCACCCTCGGCCCTGGACCAACTCAGCCGACTTAACATTACCTATCCCATGCTGTTCAAACTGACCAATA
AGAATTCGGACCGCATGACGCATTGTGGCGTGCTGGAGTTTGTGGCTGATGAGGGCATCTGCTACCTCCC
ACACTGGATGATGCAGAACTTACTCTTGGAAGAAGGCGGCCTGGTCCAGGTGGAGAGCGTCAACCTTCAA
GTGGCCACCTACTCCAAATTCCAACCTCAGAGCCCTGACTTCCTGGACATCACCAACCCCAAAGCCGTAT
TAGAAAACGCACTTAGGAACTTTGCCTGTCTGACCACCGGGGATGTGATTGCCATCAACTATAATGAAAA
GATCTACGAACTGCGTGTGATGGAGACCAAACCCGACAAGGCAGTGTCCATCATTGAGTGTGACATGAAC
GTGGACTTTGATGCTCCCCTGGGCTACAAAGAACCCGAAAGACAAGTCCAGCATGAGGAGTCGACAGAAG
GTGAAGCCGACCACAGTGGCTATGCTGGAGAGCTGGGCTTCCGCGCTTTCTCTGGATCTGGCAATAGACT
GGATGGAAAGAAGAAAGGGGTAGAGCCCAGCCCCTCCCCAATCAAGCCTGGAGATATTAAAAGAGGAATT
CCCAATTATGAATTTAAACTTGGTAAGATAACTTTCATCAGAAATTCACGTCCCCTTGTCAAAAAGGTTG
AAGAGGATGAAGCTGGAGGCAGATTCGTCGCTTTCTCTGGAGAAGGACAGTCATTGCGTAAAAAGGGAAG
AAAGCCCTACCCAACTTTCTTGTACAAAGTGGTTGATATCAAGGCCGCCGACATCACCAGCCTGTACAAG
AAAGTGGGGTGGAGCCATCCCCAGTTCGAGAAGGGCGGAGGATCTGGCGGCGGAAGCGGCGGAGGAAGCT
GGTCCCACCCTCAGTTTGAGAAAGGCACCGAGCTGGGCAGCACCATGGCCAGCTACCCCTACGACGTGCC
CGACTACGCCTGATGACTCGAGTCTAGAGGGCCCGTTTAAACCCGCTGATCAGCCTCGACTGTGCCTTCT
AGTTGCCAGCCATCTGTTGTTTGCCCCTCCCCCGTGCCTTCCTTGACCCTGGAAGGTGCCACTCCCACTG
TCCTTTCCTAATAAAATGAGGAAATTGCATCGCATTGTCTGAGTAGGTGTCATTCTATTCTGGGGGGTGG
GGTGGGGCAGGACAGCAAGGGGGAGGATTGGGAAGACAATAGCAGGCATGCTGGGGATGCGGTGGGCTCT
ATGGCTTCTGAGGCGGAAAGAACCAGCTGGGGCTCTAGGGGGTATCCCC
[124 nt withheld, positions 2430-2553]
C
[91 nt withheld, positions 2555-2645]
AGGGTGATGGTTCACGTACCTAGAAGTTCCTATTCCGAAGTTCCTATTCTCTAGAAAGTATAGGAACTTC
CTTGGCCAAAAAGCCTGAACTCACCGCGACGTCTGTCGAGAAGTTTCTGATCGAAAAGTTCGACAGCGTC
TCCGACCTGATGCAGCTCTCGGAGGGCGAAGAATCTCGTGCTTTCAGCTTCGATGTAGGAGGGCGTGGAT
ATGTCCTGCGGGTAAATAGCTGCGCCGATGGTTTCTACAAAGATCGTTATGTTTATCGGCACTTTGCATC
GGCCGCGCTCCCGATTCCGGAAGTGCTTGACATTGGGGAATTCAGCGAGAGCCTGACCTATTGCATCTCC
CGCCGTGCACAGGGTGTCACGTTGCAAGACCTGCCTGAAACCGAACTGCCCGCTGTTCTGCAGCCGGTCG
CGGAGGCCATGGATGCGATCGCTGCGGCCGATCTTAGCCAGACGAGCGGGTTCGGCCCATTCGGACCGCA
AGGAATCGGTCAATACACTACATGGCGTGATTTCATATGCGCGATTGCTGATCCCCATGTGTATCACTGG
CAAACTGTGATGGACGACACCGTCAGTGCGTCCGTCGCGCAGGCTCTCGATGAGCTGATGCTTTGGGCCG
AGGACTGCCCCGAAGTCCGGCACCTCGTGCACGCGGATTTCGGCTCCAACAATGTCCTGACGGACAATGG
CCGCATAACAGCGGTCATTGACTGGAGCGAGGCGATGTTCGGGGATTCCCAATACGAGGTCGCCAACATC
TTCTTCTGGAGGCCGTGGTTGGCTTGTATGGAGCAGCAGACGCGCTACTTCGAGCGGAGGCATCCGGAGC
TTGCAGGATCGCCGCGGCTCCGGGCGTATATGCTCCGCATTGGTCTTGACCAACTCTATCAGAGCTTGGT
TGACGGCAATTTCGATGATGCAGCTTGGGCGCAGGGTCGATGCGACGCAATCGTCCGATCCGGAGCCGGG
ACTGTCGGGCGTACACAAATCGCCCGCAGAAGCGCGGCCGTCTGGACCGATGGCTGTGTAGAAGTACTCG
CCGATAGTGGAAACCGACGCCCCAGCACTCGTCCGAGGGCAAAGGAATAGCACGTACTACGAGATTTCGA
TTCCACCGCCGCCTTCTATGAAAGGTTGGGCTTCGGAATCGTTTTCCGGGACGCCGGCTGGATGATCCTC
CAGCGCGGGGATCTCATGCTGGAGTTCTTCGCCCACCCCAACTTGTTTATTGCAGCTTATAATGGTTACA
AATAAAGCAATAGCATCACAAATTTCACAAATAAAGCATTTTTTTCACTGCATTCTAGTTGTGGTTTGTC
CAAACTCATCAATGTATCTTATCATGTCTGTATACCGTCGACCTCTAGCTAGAGCTTGGCGTAATCATGG
TCATAGCTGTTTCCTGTGTGAAATTGTTATCCGCTCACAATTCCACACAACATACGAGCCGGAAGCATAA
AGTGTAAAGCCTGGGGTGCCTAATGAGTGAGCTAACTCACATTAATTGCGTTGCGCTCACTGCCCGCTTT
CCAGTCGGGAAACCTGTCGTGCCAGCTGCATTAATGAATCGGCCAACGCGCGGGGAGAGGCGGTTTGCGT
ATTGGGCGCTCTTCCGCTTCCTCGCTCACTGACTCGCTGCGCTCGGTCGTTCGGCTGCGGCGAGCGGTAT
CAGCTCACTCAAAGGCGGTAATACGGTTATCCACAGAATCAGGGGATAACGCAGGAAAGAACATGTGAGC
AAAAGGCCAGCAAAAGGCCAGGAACCGTAAAAAGGCCGCGTTGCTGGCGTTTTTCCATAGGCTCCGCCCC
CCTGACGAGCATCACAAAAATCGACGCTCAAGTCAGAGGTGGCGAAACCCGACAGGACTATAAAGATACC
AGGCGTTTCCCCCTGGAAGCTCCCTCGTGCGCTCTCCTGTTCCGACCCTGCCGCTTACCGGATACCTGTC
CGCCTTTCTCCCTTCGGGAAGCGTGGCGCTTTCTCATAGCTCACGCTGTAGGTATCTCAGTTCGGTGTAG
GTCGTTCGCTCCAAGCTGGGCTGTGTGCACGAACCCCCCGTTCAGCCCGACCGCTGCGCCTTATCCGGTA
ACTATCGTCTTGAGTCCAACCCGGTAAGACACGACTTATCGCCACTGGCAGCAGCCACTGGTAACAGGAT
TAGCAGAGCGAGGTATGTAGGCGGTGCTACAGAGTTCTTGAAGTGGTGGCCTAACTACGGCTACACTAGA
AGAACAGTATTTGGTATCTGCGCTCTGCTGAAGCCAGTTACCTTCGGAAAAAGAGTTGGTAGCTCTTGAT
CCGGCAAACAAACCACCGCTGGTAGCGGTGGTTTTTTTGTTTGCAAGCAGCAGATTACGCGCAGAAAAAA
AGGATCTCAAGAAGATCCTTTGATCTTTTCTACGGGGTCTGACGCTCAGTGGAACGAAAACTCACGTTAA
GGGATTTTGGTCATGAGATTATCAAAAAGGATCTTCACCTAGATCCTTTTAAATTAAAAATGAAGTTTTA
AATCAATCTAAAGTATATATGAGTAAACTTGGTCTGACAGTTACCAATGCTTAATCAGTGAGGCACCTAT
CTCAGCGATCTGTCTATTTCGTTCATCCATAGTTGCCTGACTCCCCGTCGTGTAGATAACTACGATACGG
GAGGGCTTACCATCTGGCCCCAGTGCTGCAATGATACCGCGAGACCCACGCTCACCGGCTCCAGATTTAT
CAGCAATAAACCAGCCAGCCGGAAGGGCCGAGCGCAGAAGTGGTCCTGCAACTTTATCCGCCTCCATCCA
GTCTATTAATTGTTGCCGGGAAGCTAGAGTAAGTAGTTCGCCAGTTAATAGTTTGCGCAACGTTGTTGCC
ATTGCTACAGGCATCGTGGTGTCACGCTCGTCGTTTGGTATGGCTTCATTCAGCTCCGGTTCCCAACGAT
CAAGGCGAGTTACATGATCCCCCATGTTGTGCAAAAAAGCGGTTAGCTCCTTCGGTCCTCCGATCGTTGT
CAGAAGTAAGTTGGCCGCAGTGTTATCACTCATGGTTATGGCAGCACTGCATAATTCTCTTACTGTCATG
CCATCCGTAAGATGCTTTTCTGTGACTGGTGAGTACTCAACCAAGTCATTCTGAGAATAGTGTATGCGGC
GACCGAGTTGCTCTTGCCCGGCGTCAATACGGGATAATACCGCGCCACATAGCAGAACTTTAAAAGTGCT
CATCATTGGAAAACGTTCTTCGGGGCGAAAACTCTCAAGGATCTTACCGCTGTTGAGATCCAGTTCGATG
TAACCCACTCGTGCACCCAACTGATCTTCAGCATCTTTTACTTTCACCAGCGTTTCTGGGTGAGCAAAAA
CAGGAAGGCAAAATGCCGCAAAAAAGGGAATAAGGGCGACACGGAAATGTTGAATACTCATACTCTTCCT
TTTTCAATATTATTGAAGCATTTATCAGGGTTATTGTCTCATGAGCGGATACATATTTGAATGTATTTAG
AAAAATAAACAAATAGGGGTTCCGCGCACATTTCCCCGAAAAGTGCCACCTGACGTCGACGGATCGGGAG
ATCTCCCGATCCCCTATGGTGCACTCTCAGTACAATCTGCTCTGATGCCGCATAGTTAAGCCAGTATCTG
